>Addgene plasmid #85255 | pH6Z-806 | addgene full sequence | sequence record 172648 | Addgene NGS Result
ATGTAGTACACAGAATCGCAAACAGTCAGACGTCTCCGAACATGATCAGAACTCGCCATCAGAATCGTCA
GTGGATGAAAACGAACCCCCTTAAACACGTTTTCCAACTTAATAAATGCTACCCACATAAAATCACGTGC
TAGCTCTGTTTTCTTTGTTTTGTCTTCCATAGAGCATGGCGCACGCTAAAAAGCGGGCACGACGAAAACT
TTTAACTTCGACGGACGATCCCATATTGTCCAGCACTTTTACCATGCGCCCGACAAGTAAGATTGCAGAC
GCTGAAATCATTTCAAGAGAACATGATTATATCGCAAGCAAAACACAGGCGGATTCAAAAAAAAAATTAT
CGTCCCTGTCTGTGATTTTTGACAAAACTGTCCTGTTTGAATTTTACGGTATAGGAGACAACAACGAAAA
AGCTATCGTCTACCCTATCGATCCAGATTTCTTATTATGTGATTCGGAAAATAATTGCACCCTATCACCT
TTCTTATAAAATTTTTTTCTCCTGATCTCACGTCACAGTTTTTTTTTCATATGTCTCGCGTTGATACATC
CCGTATGAAATATTTAAGGTGGTTGAAATCACACCAATGATCACACACGCGATGGAAGGGTCGAAGACAT
TCAACATTCCCACTTTCGTCTTAGACGAAAATTGTAACTTCATACCCGATGTTCTCTCACGCGCCAACGC
TAAATTTATCAAAGAGGTACTCATCCGAGACTCCTACAATGCGGTTTGTCTTGCAAACAGCTTTATTCCC
ATGGCGACTCAAACCGTAGAGCAAATTCTGATTATTATCACAAAGTTTAAGTTCTCACGTTCACGAGATC
TGCTCATGTCAGTATTTCGCCTCGGCGTACATATAAACAGATTTTATGCCGGAAAAAATCAAGTCAAACA
TATGATCACAATGATGAAAAGTCTTTTCGATACCGAAGAAGCCATGCGACAACTCGACAGAGCTCTTATG
GGGCTGTTTGTCGATGCTCGTGATAATTCATATATGCCTCTCATAGCATTGTCCCTGCACGAAAACGGCT
TACCGGATTCTAAATTCATAAAAGCCGTCAGATTAATACAAACAACCGTAAACTCCTTTCATAATCGACC
GGACGCAGATATCGAACAGTATGCAGAAAAATTACGAGCATACAATTACCTCTATAAAATACCCAAGTAT
ACTCTGAAAGAAGCTGTCGACCTCGAGGGGGGGCCCGGTACCCAGCTTTTGTTCCCTTTAGTGAGGGTTA
ATTGCGCGCTTGGCGTAATCATGGTCATAGCTGTTTCCTGTGTGAAATTGTTATCCGCTCACAATTCCAC
ACAACATACGAGCCGGAAGCATAAAGTGTAAAGCCTGGGGTGCCTAATGAGTGAGCTAACTCACATTAAT
TGCGTTGCGCTCACTGCCCGCTTTCCAGTCGGGAAACCTGTCGTGCCAGCTGCATTAATGAATCGGCCAA
CGCGCGGGGAGAGGCGGTTTGCGTATTGGGCGCTCTTCCGCTTCCTCGCTCACTGACTCGCTGCGCTCGG
TCGTTCGGCTGCGGCGAGCGGTATCAGCTCACTCAAAGGCGGTAATACGGTTATCCACAGAATCAGGGGA
TAACGCAGGAAAGAACATGTGAGCAAAAGGCCAGCAAAAGGCCAGGAACCGTAAAAAGGCCGCGTTGCTG
GCGTTTTTCCATAGGCTCCGCCCCCCTGACGAGCATCACAAAAATCGACGCTCAAGTCAGAGGTGGCGAA
ACCCGACAGGACTATAAAGATACCAGGCGTTTCCCCCTGGAAGCTCCCTCGTGCGCTCTCCTGTTCCGAC
CCTGCCGCTTACCGGATACCTGTCCGCCTTTCTCCCTTCGGGAAGCGTGGCGCTTTCTCATAGCTCACGC
TGTAGGTATCTCAGTTCGGTGTAGGTCGTTCGCTCCAAGCTGGGCTGTGTGCACGAACCCCCCGTTCAGC
CCGACCGCTGCGCCTTATCCGGTAACTATCGTCTTGAGTCCAACCCGGTAAGACACGACTTATCGCCACT
GGCAGCAGCCACTGGTAACAGGATTAGCAGAGCGAGGTATGTAGGCGGTGCTACAGAGTTCTTGAAGTGG
TGGCCTAACTACGGCTACACTAGAAGAACAGTATTTGGTATCTGCGCTCTGCTGAAGCCAGTTACCTTCG
GAAAAAGAGTTGGTAGCTCTTGATCCGGCAAACAAACCACCGCTGGTAGCGGTGGTTTTTTTGTTTGCAA
GCAGCAGATTACGCGCAGAAAAAAAGGATCTCAAGAAGATCCTTTGATCTTTTCTACGGGGTCTGACGCT
CAGTGGAACGAAAACTCACGTTAAGGGATTTTGGTCATGAGATTATCAAAAAGGATCTTCACCTAGATCC
TTTTAAATTAAAAATGAAGTTTTAAATCAATCTAAAGTATATATGAGTAAACTTGGTCTGACAGTTACCA
ATGCTTAATCAGTGAGGCACCTATCTCAGCGATCTGTCTATTTCGTTCATCCATAGTTGCCTGACTCCCC
GTCGTGTAGATAACTACGATACGGGAGGGCTTACCATCTGGCCCCAGTGCTGCAATGATACCGCGAGACC
CACGCTCACCGGCTCCAGATTTATCAGCAATAAACCAGCCAGCCGGAAGGGCCGAGCGCAGAAGTGGTCC
TGCAACTTTATCCGCCTCCATCCAGTCTATTAATTGTTGCCGGGAAGCTAGAGTAAGTAGTTCGCCAGTT
AATAGTTTGCGCAACGTTGTTGCCATTGCTACAGGCATCGTGGTGTCACGCTCGTCGTTTGGTATGGCTT
CATTCAGCTCCGGTTCCCAACGATCAAGGCGAGTTACATGATCCCCCATGTTGTGCAAAAAAGCGGTTAG
CTCCTTCGGTCCTCCGATCGTTGTCAGAAGTAAGTTGGCCGCAGTGTTATCACTCATGGTTATGGCAGCA
CTGCATAATTCTCTTACTGTCATGCCATCCGTAAGATGCTTTTCTGTGACTGGTGAGTACTCAACCAAGT
CATTCTGAGAATAGTGTATGCGGCGACCGAGTTGCTCTTGCCCGGCGTCAATACGGGATAATACCGCGCC
ACATAGCAGAACTTTAAAAGTGCTCATCATTGGAAAACGTTCTTCGGGGCGAAAACTCTCAAGGATCTTA
CCGCTGTTGAGATCCAGTTCGATGTAACCCACTCGTGCACCCAACTGATCTTCAGCATCTTTTACTTTCA
CCAGCGTTTCTGGGTGAGCAAAAACAGGAAGGCAAAATGCCGCAAAAAAGGGAATAAGGGCGACACGGAA
ATGTTGAATACTCATACTCTTCCTTTTTCAATATTATTGAAGCATTTATCAGGGTTATTGTCTCATGAGC
GGATACATATTTGAATGTATTTAGAAAAATAAACAAATAGGGGTTCCGCGCACATTTCCCCGAAAAGTGC
CACCTG
[124 nt withheld, positions 3437-3560]
C
[91 nt withheld, positions 3562-3652]
A
[49 nt withheld, positions 3654-3702]
CCTTTGACGTTGGAGTCCACGTTCTTT
[37 nt withheld, positions 3730-3766]
ACCCTATCTCGGTCTATTCTTTTGATTTATAAGGGATTTTGCCGATTTCGGCCTATTGGTTAAAAAATGA
GCTGATTTAACAAAAATTTAACGCGAATTTTAACAAAATATTAACGCTTACAATTTCCATTCGCCATTCA
GGCTGCGCAACTGTTGGGAAGGGCGATCGGTGCGGGCCTCTTCGCTATTACGCCAGCTGGCGAAAGGGGG
ATGTGCTGCAAGGCGATTAAGTTGGGTAACGCCAGGGTTTTCCCAGTCACGACGTTGTAAAACGACGGCC
AGTGAGCGCGCGTAATACGACTCACTATAGGGCGAATTGGAGCTCCACCGCGGTGGCGGCCGCTCTAGAA
CTAGTGGATCCCCCGGGCTGCAGGAATTCGATATCAAGCTTATCGATACCGTCGACATCCGTCCGAAGCG
CATGGATATTTTTCCAATCTTCTCATAACCGCAGTCCGCAAAAAGTCTGGCAAATCCCACACGCAAAAAA
GTCAGTAGACAATCGCCCAGCTTCACCAGCACGTTGTCTATCCAATCGTAATAATATATTTTTCCAGATT
TCCCTATACATAGAATAGGTCTTGTACATTTAGACTCATAATCATGGTCATTCAGGTAACCTAACACTAC
TACTTTTTCTACTAAGTCTTCCTGTTCTTCTAGATTTGCCAAGCGACATGTCCCTATCCAGACACTGTCA
CGAGTCCCTAGAGTCAAACTCTTAAAAACCGGCATATCCAATCTCAGATCCCGGCCGACGTTGAGAGACA
CGAAACGTTCCACATCGTCCAAACTGGCACAACGGGCCAGCTCATCAAACTCTCGCAACATGGCAATGTA
ATGTTTCCTCATAGCCTTGATGCCCAAAACGCCTTTCCTATTCAACTTCAGATGGATATTCAAAGTACAG
GGACTCCTTAACACATCATTATTCCTTAAATTTTCCAGCGATTCGAATCTGGGGCCGTCATACAAGCCAT
GACGGTACACAGGCTCCGCGCATGTGATGATGTTAGTACCCAGGACGCCGTATCTTACAAATTGCTCAAA
ATTATCACACACGAAGTGGAGAGTATCCGTCTCTAGATCGTGCAAGAAAATTCTTTTAGATCGGCCGATC
AAAATTGGAACATCTCTGTAAGGAATCTGAATAGTCCCCAGTAGACACAGTTTTTCCACAAAACCCTGAT
AGTGATCATTCATATCTTCAAACATCTTTTCTGTATATCCAGCTACATCTTTACGTAGAGTGAATCTCAG
CCAGCAGTTCCGAGGCCAGATAATAGACAGACACCAGTTCTTATACGTGCCGACAAAATTCTCGATTCGA
GAAAGATCAGCAGATTCACAGAAACGACACAATTCGGCAAGAGCGTTCTCGTTCGGAATCTCACCTGAGA
CCTCCTTCGCCTCGAGGTCCATCTTGAAAACTCCGAATAACACTAGAAGTGAAACAATGAAATATCTGAA
ATATAAGACCTCGATGCGAGACGCCGTCACATGACAGGAAATTGGAAAAAAGAGAGTGGTGTGACAAACT
TTATTAAATTTCAACCCCCGTTTTGACTCACACGCTTTCCTCCGCATGTACAGAAAAATCCGTTCCACCA
ACGATTTCCTGCGAATGTTGGACAACAAACACCTTCATTTCCTCGGAATTATGAAAATCTTCCTTACATA
CATCAGAAGCAAAAGTATATAAACACTCGCATTCCGAAAGTTTTATGCATTGCGATTTGACATAGCTGCA
ATCCGCATTCAAACCTTGCACCCCGTACTTTAAGCAGGAGACCTCCATCGTTCCGGCTTCTGTATTGCAC
TCCTCGGATTTCGATTTAGAAAACAGCTGTACGACTGTCTTCCATAACTTTCTAACAGCCATCGGCAGAT
CCACTTCAGAAAAAACGAACTCGAAGCGCCACTAAAAACAGATGGAAATAGTCACATACAAGACGGCTTC
AGCGAGATCTTCGACCGTCACCTGGTCATCGGGATTCGGACGAGCTATAGCCTCAATTCAAAAAAGGCAT
CAAGAAAATATCAGGAAACCCCTACGCTTCTACAGCGGTCTCCTACACTGCCTTATAAAACAGTATGAGC
ATTGCCTCGTCCCGCCAAATAAATCAATACGTTTCGACAAAGGGAAGATTGAAGTCGCGGCCCTAATTCT
AGATCTCGGACACCAGGTACTTGGTCGTCAGATACACGTCCGACAACGTATCTACAGCTGGACTAGCATC
ACACTCCCTAAACTCTTTACTCCCAGAGAACTTTACTTTTTAGTTGCCTCTCCAGAAGACGAAGACATCG
TATTTAATCCAACTATAACAAAGGGAGGGTGGATCTCGGGAAGTTTTTCGTATCCCGTTGAATACAGATC
AAACTTTTCGCTAACCGGAATGTCGGCTAACGTATTAATGGTGCCGTTCGTTCCGTATAGATACCCACTA
AACTATGCTCGCTTCATATCGTCAATAGATCTGATGATACTAAACGAACAATTTCCGGAACACGAATGCG
GAGACATACAGATTTTAAAGCAGCGAAACTACCTCTACCTGGGAGTCATCAAAAATCTTACATGGAAAAA
AAGCGTCACCGGCACAGGTCAGACAGCTCCACATAGAATCCTAAAAGCTTCGTTCATAGGAAGTTGGCCG
GACACCTCCCTGCCTGACAGAGTAGCACTGCGTTTCTTTAATAACACTAGGTTTACGATACACTGCCACG
AGTTCGCAATTAATATTGAAAATCTCGGTCTCGTCAAAAATAAAGAGAAAGTCTTTGGGACACTAGCCAC
CGTATGCTGCGAGCAAATCCCTTCTCTACTAACGACTGAAAATCTACCGAGATATTTAATAGTTCAGTTT
GAAGTAGTAACGCAAATCGAAGATCCCGAACCCCTGTTATTTTCCAGTAACCCGAAACTATATTTTACAG
GAGACGTACTAAACGCAACGATGCAACTACAGCACAACCCAAATTATTACGATCTACTCGTACACGCGCC
ATACGACATCCATTTCTATCCAAGCCGATGTCACATAGTAATTCTACCTATCCGATATTTCACGAGGGGT
GACAAGCAAATCCTCATATCCGGCTATCAGAACGAAGGTTTCTTCGAAACCCAGGTGATGCTGTGGGCTC
CTGGAACACCGTTGCATATTACGCTGCGTTCATTCTCTCCAAATCTGATCCTGCCCCAAAGCACACCTAT
CGCAACCCTGTTTTATGTAGAAAGAATGACAAGCCAGAACACTGAACAAAAAGACGTAATCGCAAAGCTG
TCTGAGAATGGACATTTTATTGGCAACCTGAAGCTCCCCAGAGAAAATTTTTTACATCACGACGCGATCA
CTGACTTGTCTTTGGCAGCTATACCCAAGGACTCAGCGACTCCCGGCCCAGGGACGGTTTCTTCATCAGT
TTCCCCGTCTTGACGTATCCTCAGAACCATCTTTTCAATTACATCGTCTTTTTCTTCAGGTGTCTCAACC
TTCATTAATTGCGTGGGAATAAGAGTTTCATCCTGACCGACTTTGAAATCTGAGGTTTCTCTCTCACCTG
CCTTCACTTTTTGAAGAGCGAGATCTATTTCCCGTTCTCCGTTACCCGGGAGCTTCACGTCCAGCGCATC
CTTAAATGACACAGAATCTAAATCGCGAGACAGATCAGCATTTGGCAGCCTAAACGGAGACTGCACAGAA
TCGAGATCGTTTTGCAACTTAAAATTTTTAAACAGATTTTGAGGATCACTAACTTCAAGAATTCTTTCTA
CGTTAGCTTCCTCCGATTCGCGTCCCAACTTGTTTTCTGTAGGCAACTTAAGCTCGGTCCCAGACTGATT
GTGCAAAATGTCTTGAATGCCCTTCTCGCCTAAACTAATCAGATTTGTAAATTCGGCTAGAATCTTGTTA
ACTCGCTGCCCAAGACCCGCTTGAACATACTGTTCCTCTCCGGCATTTCTAGCAGCTTCCATTAAATTAG
GTAATGGCTCTTGCTCGTTTTGCGTCATTTCTTTATCGACATTAAACTTTCCTGAGGTTTCCTTTTTTTC
TGCATTGCCGCCAGAATACAAGTCCCTGCTATTTCCTTTCCCCCCTCTTGATACGTCACGAGCATATTTC
TTATTTAACCCGGCAAAAATATCATTCGCGTGCTTAGTTTTTCTCAACACTGGGGAATCCCGAGCAGTCA
CAGTTTCAGTCGCATCGCCAGAGTCTCCGGTCACTTCGCGTGAGTGTACTATAGCCTTATCATTTTTTTC
CTTAGTCCAGCTTCCAAGCAGATCTAACTTCTTCTGTTTCCTAAAACCGTCTTTGTCCCTCAAATCTTTA
ATGAGAGAAACGTTATGGGGCGACACTCCGGTCTCAGTACTGTGCGTCGTAAGTTTCGCCTCTGATCCAG
CCACATCGGAATTATTCAACACGAAGGGTGTCCCTGTCTGCTCAGAAACCAAACGATGCACCGGATCGAA
AACATCTGCATTCGCCGCTGTGTTTTTACTCCACGGCCGTGAAACATCCGATTTATTCTGACGCAGATTG
AGATTAGCGAGACCATTTACCACATCAGTAATACCGCTACTGGGACTTCTGATCGAAGTTTTATCCTGTA
GTAAATCCACGTCTCCCGTATTAGATTGCGCCTCAGCTGGAAGTTTAACACCAAAATCTAAAATCCCCGA
AGGGCCAATTCGATAATTACCGTGCGACTTATCTCGCAGATCCAGATTGGTAGAAGTCAAAGACGACAAC
GGCTCAACTCCGGACATTAAAGAGACAGACGAAACAGGCGTTGTCGCTCTAACGTCTCTACCCCCGAGTG
TTTCTTTCTTTATCAAAATTTTTCCCCCGGCATTATCGACGCTATCCGACTCTGGAAATTTATGTCGCCT
CTGCGTTTTTAAGGGCGCGTCCAAACTTTTGGGTTGACTTATTTTCAGACGAGCCAAATCCGCAGATGGT
CTCTTTGTATCTATAGATATACTAGGTAAACTCAAATCTGAAGGCATGCGGCCGTCTAAAGAGGCGAAAT
CCATTAAAGAGTGAGGCCCATTCTCAGGCACCGAAAATGCTTTCGACGCGCTGTATGATTCCAGACTACT
TTTGATAATCTCATAATCACTGGTGATTATTTTCAAAAAACTCTCTACTCTCTGACCAGTTAGAGGGGTC
TGCAAAACCCTCTGAGAATACACAGCATTAAAATTCTCGTTCTTCCTCAAATGACCCGAGAGATGATTTT
GCGTGGTTACAATTTGAGACATAGCAACCTTTTCTAGCTTTGACCAGGACTGGTTTAACGTTACAAATAA
CTTACCAAGATAAACTAATTTATTAATACTCGTCACTAAGTAACCGTTTTCGTCCCAGGGGTCATTTATG
TTATAGACGGTGTACCAGAGCATGTTTTTTTCAGCGTCTTGCAAATTATTTTCTATCTCGCTGCTGTCTT
CTGCAGTAAGATTTACATAAGGAGTATCGATCGGAACATTGCTACCCCACCTAATAGAATTTCCTAAACG
CAGTAAAGCGCGATGAATATCACTGAATTGCGATTCAAACTTTTCTTTGTTCGTGAACATATTTTCAAAA
TTTCCTTTATTCAGACCTTTGGATTTTAAGTACTCGTTTACGACATTCTGGAGTTTCGTGATGTCTTGCC
ATATAGCATTATAATCCGGCTTCCGTTTAGATAACACGTAGTGATACATAAGCCATAAAATAAATGTGTT
ATACAGTGTTTTTAACTCGTCTACATCTTCTCCCTCTCTCACGACACAAGAATTAGTCACATAGGGATGT
TCTCGTAAATCTACATTCTCCAGATTTTCCAAATTGCTAAGAAAATTTGTAAGACGCTGAACTTTGTCTC
GATCTAGCCACGCAAACGGGATCGACTGCGCTTTCAAATCCATCTTTTAGAAAACAAACTCAAAAACAAA
ACTGCTCGTCTTCGCCAAGACTCAATGTTTAATAGTCCTTTTTTTACCCACACAGAAAGCTGACAAGCGA
CGAGATGGACACTGTCATTGAGCTGTCCAAACTCCTGGTAAGTCTCCAGAGATCATTGTTACCGAATATT
TTATTGTAGCGTACCATGACAATAACATTCAATATCTTTAATAGCACGATGAAGAGTTCAAAGACAACGC
TTCCTGTACCTCGACCCCCACGCTAAAGACAGCACGAATCATTGAGAGCGCAGTTACCGGAATCACGCTC
ACTGCATCCGTACCCATGATCATTATAGTGATTACCACCATGATTCTCTATCACAGAGTCGCAAAACATA
ACGCTACTTCATTTTACGTCATCACACTCTTTGCTAGCGATTTTGTGCTCATGTGGTGTGTCTTTTTTAT
GACAGTGAACAGAGAGCAGCTGTTCTCATTTAACCGTTTCTTCTGCCAGTTAGTTTACTTCATCTATCAT
GCAGTCTGTTCATATAGCATAAGCATGCTAGCTATAATCGCAACAATTAGGTACAAAACTTTGCACCGGC
GTAAGCAGACCGAAAGTAAAACATATAGCACGGGGCGAAACATAGGAATTCTCCTACTAGCTTCCTCAAT
GTGCGCGATTCCCACCGCTCTCTTTGTGCAGATTAACGGAGCAAAAAAAACGACGGGAAAATGCGTCGTT
TATCTATCCTCTCCGAAAGCTTACGAACTGTTTCTAGCGGTGAAAATTGTTTTCAGCTTCATTTGGTGAG
TCCTCCCAACCATGGTGTTCAGCTTCTTCTACTTTATCTTTTGCAAAGCTTTGCACGGCGTCACCAAGAA
AAAACACAAAAAGACTCTATTTTTTATTAGTATCCTTCTCCTGTCATTTTTACTCATACAGATCCCCTAT
ATAGCTATCCTTATATCTGAAATCGCATTTCTCTACATGCCACAGAACACCTGCTTTTGGTTAGCCCGTG
CAGAGATATTGCAGTTAATCATTCGATTAATGCCACAGGTACATTGTTTCTCTAATCCGTTAGTCTACGC
ATTCACTGGAGGCGAACTAAGAAACCGATTTACCACCTGTTTCCAATGTCCATTTTTTCCCAAAAGACT
Features (pLannotate 1.2.2; 18 found; start..end, strand, type, name):
    176..496     +  CDS            U13: U13_HHV6Z - Protein predicted: Swiss-Prot protein existence level 4. From Human herpesvirus 6B (strain Z29) (HHV-6 variant B) (Human B lymphotropic virus).
    597..1214    +  CDS            U14 (fragment): PP85_HHV6Z - Protein inferred from homology: Swiss-Prot protein existence level 3. From Human herpesvirus 6B (strain Z29) (HHV-6 variant B) (Human B lymphotropic virus).
   1245..1263    -  promoter       T3 promoter: promoter for bacteriophage T3 RNA polymerase
   1306..1328    -  protein_bind   lac operator (fragment): The lac repressor binds to the lac operator to inhibit transcription in E. coli. This inhibition can be relieved by adding lactose or isopropyl-β-D-thiogalactopyranoside (IPTG). lac repressor encoded by lacI
   1332..1362    -  promoter       lac promoter: promoter for the E. coli lac operon
   1377..1398    -  protein_bind   CAP binding site: CAP binding activates transcription in the presence of cAMP. E. coli catabolite activator protein
   1411..1503    -  CDS            lacI (fragment): lac repressor; lacI; The lac repressor binds to the lac operator to inhibit transcription in E. coli. This inhibition can be relieved by adding lactose or isopropyl-β-D-thiogalactopyranoside (IPTG).
   1686..2274    -  rep_origin     ori: high-copy-number ColE1/pMB1/pBR322/pUC origin of replication
   2445..3305    -  CDS            AmpR: β-lactamase; bla; confers resistance to ampicillin, carbenicillin, and related antibiotics
   3306..3410    -  promoter       AmpR promoter: bla
   3437..3865    +  rep_origin     f1 ori (sequence partly withheld): f1 bacteriophage origin of replication; arrow indicates direction of (+) strand synthesis
   3896..4051    -  CDS            lacZα (fragment): LacZα fragment of β-galactosidase; lacZ fragment
   4059..4077    +  promoter       T7 promoter: promoter for bacteriophage T7 RNA polymerase
   4136..5188    -  CDS            U8: VU8_HHV6U - Also known as SFL1. Protein inferred from homology: Swiss-Prot protein existence level 3. From Human herpesvirus 6A (strain Uganda-1102) (HHV-6 variant A) (Human B lymphotropic virus).
   5337..5648    -  CDS            U9: VU9_HHV6Z - Protein predicted: Swiss-Prot protein existence level 4. From Human herpesvirus 6B (strain Z29) (HHV-6 variant B) (Human B lymphotropic virus).
   5698..7206    +  CDS            U10: U10_HHV6Z - Protein inferred from homology: Swiss-Prot protein existence level 3. From Human herpesvirus 6B (strain Z29) (HHV-6 variant B) (Human B lymphotropic virus).
   7116..9689    -  CDS            U11: P100_HHV6Z - Experimental evidence at protein level: Swiss-Prot protein existence level 1. From Human herpesvirus 6B (strain Z29) (HHV-6 variant B) (Human B lymphotropic virus).
   9910..88      +  CDS            U12 (across the origin): UL33_HHV6U - Also known as P1RF1. Protein inferred from homology: Swiss-Prot protein existence level 3. Probable G-protein coupled receptor. From Human herpesvirus 6A (strain Uganda-1102) (HHV-6 variant A) (Human B lymphotropic virus).
