[The description below was written by a language model from this plasmid's Addgene catalogue record and pLannotate feature annotations shown in this document.]
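Description:
pH6Z-806 is a bacterial cloning plasmid that carries a genomic restriction fragment of human herpesvirus 6B strain Z29, one member of a set of clones made to map and archive that viral genome. The backbone is pKSm13-, a Stratagene phagemid described in the record as similar to pBluescript SK+. The feature table shows the expected elements of such a vector. A high-copy ColE1/pUC-type origin supports propagation in E. coli, and a β-lactamase gene with its own promoter provides ampicillin selection. An f1 origin allows single-stranded DNA to be rescued with helper phage. The lac promoter, operator and CAP site, together with a lacZα remnant, surround the cloning site. Opposing T7 and T3 phage promoters flank the insert. They serve as sequencing primer sites and could also drive in vitro transcription of either strand.

The insert is the SalI "I" fragment, listed at about 7.8 kb and spanning roughly bases 17,013 to 24,886 of the Z29 genome. It accounts for most of the 10,835-nt sequenced plasmid. The depositor's gene list and the annotation agree on its content. Reading from the T7 side, it contains U8 and U9 on one strand and U10 on the other, followed by U11 (the p100 protein), U12 (a probable G-protein coupled receptor), U13, and a partial U14 (pp85) that is cut off near the T3 end. U8 and U12 were matched to HHV-6A protein entries, which reflects database homology and not a different source virus. The viral genes sit in their native genomic context with no added eukaryotic promoter, tag or reporter, so the plasmid is not an expression construct. It is a source of defined HHV-6B DNA for uses such as sequencing, subcloning, or making probes and reference templates. The cloning method is recorded as unknown.
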