Addgene plasmid #85255: pH6Z-806
Purpose: Plasmid clone containing HHV-6B(Z29) restriction endonuclease fragment
Depositing lab: Philip Pellett. Depositing organization: Centers for Disease Control and Prevention. Publication: Restriction endonuclease mapping and molecular cloning of the human herpesvirus 6 variant B strain Z29 genome. Lindquester GJ, Inoue N, Allen RD, Castelli JW, Stamey FR, Dambaugh TR, O'Brian JJ, Danovich RM, Frenkel N, Pellett PE. Arch Virol. 1996;141(2):367-79. PubMed 8634027.
Backbone
  Vector backbone: pKSm13-
  Backbone manufacturer: Stratagene, similar to pBluescript SK+
  Vector type: cloning vector
Growth in bacteria
  Bacterial resistance: Ampicillin, 100 μg/mL
  Growth temperature: 37°C
  Growth strain: DH5alpha
  Copy number: High Copy
Gene/Insert
  Gene/Insert name: fragment of the human herpesvirus 6B strain Z29 genome (alt name: NC_000898)
  Insert size (bp): 7800
  Cloning method: Unknown
  Sequencing primers: 5′ T7; 3′ T3
Terms and licenses: Academic/Nonprofit Terms; Industry Terms: Not Available to Industry
Depositor comments: restriction enzyme fragment = SalI I; Range (bases) = 17,013-24,886; Associated Genes = U8, U9, U10, U11, U12, U13, U14 (partial)
How to cite: pH6Z-806 was a gift from Philip Pellett (Addgene plasmid # 85255 ; http://n2t.net/addgene:85255 ; RRID:Addgene_85255)
